Addgene plasmid #169612: pTS1032
Purpose: Tier-2 vector encoding PhCMV-driven secreted Nluc (A1-pA::PhCMV-IgkSS-Nluc-pA::A3-pA).
Depositing lab: Martin Fussenegger. Depositing organization: ETH Zurich (Swiss Federal Institute of Technology). Publication: A versatile plasmid architecture for mammalian synthetic biology (VAMSyB). Haellman V, Strittmatter T, Bertschi A, Stucheli P, Fussenegger M. Metab Eng. 2021 Jul;66:41-50. doi: 10.1016/j.ymben.2021.04.003. Epub 2021 Apr 18. PubMed 33857582.
Backbone
  Vector backbone: pVH1002 (pUC57-based)
  Backbone size w/o insert (bp): 2689
  Vector type: Mammalian Expression
Growth in bacteria
  Bacterial resistance: Ampicillin, 100 μg/mL
  Growth temperature: 37°C
  Growth strain: DH5alpha
  Copy number: High Copy
Gene/Insert
  Gene/Insert name: PCMV-driven expression of secreted Nluc (alt name: A1::PCMV-Nluc::A3)
  Species: Synthetic
  Promoter: PhCMV
  Cloning method: Restriction Enzyme; 5′ cloning site Unknown (unknown if destroyed)
  Sequencing primers: 5′ AmpStart; 3′ CTGGCACGACAGGTTTCCCGACTGG
Terms and licenses: Academic/Nonprofit Terms; Industry Terms: Not Available to Industry
How to cite: pTS1032 was a gift from Martin Fussenegger (Addgene plasmid # 169612 ; http://n2t.net/addgene:169612 ; RRID:Addgene_169612)
