[The description below was written by a language model from this plasmid's Addgene catalogue record and pLannotate feature annotations shown in this document.]
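Description:
pTS1032 is a small (about 4 kb) mammalian expression plasmid from the VAMSyB modular plasmid architecture, described in the record as a "Tier-2" vector. It is built on pVH1002, a pUC57-derived backbone, and is propagated in E. coli as a high-copy plasmid through a ColE1/pUC-type origin, with selection by ampicillin via the β-lactamase gene and its native promoter. Short lacZα, CAP-binding-site and lacI fragments detected near the origin are remnants of the pUC cloning backbone and have no evident functional role here. No mammalian selection marker is annotated, which suggests the plasmid is meant for transient transfection.

The payload is a single synthetic expression unit in which the human cytomegalovirus immediate-early enhancer and promoter (PhCMV) drive a secreted NanoLuc luciferase. A mouse immunoglobulin κ light-chain leader sits upstream of the human codon-optimized Nluc coding sequence, directing the enzyme into the secretory pathway so that reporter activity can be measured in the culture supernatant without lysing cells. A T7 promoter lies between the CMV promoter and the coding region, and a polyadenylation signal follows Nluc; only a fragment matching a synthetic poly(A) is annotated there. The cassette layout given in the record, A1-pA::PhCMV-IgkSS-Nluc-pA::A3-pA, places the unit between the assembly positions A1 and A3, each with its own terminator. The bGH poly(A) signal annotated upstream of the CMV enhancer is consistent with the A1-associated poly(A), which would insulate the cassette from upstream read-through. The brief SV40 promoter and HIV-1 LTR hits are very short fragment matches and are probably annotation artefacts. The construct serves as a constitutive secreted-reporter module for mammalian synthetic biology.
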