Features (pLannotate 1.2.2; 15 found; start..end, strand, type, name):
    201..789     -  rep_origin     ori: high-copy-number ColE1/pMB1/pBR322/pUC origin of replication
    910..1770    -  CDS            AmpR: β-lactamase; bla; confers resistance to ampicillin, carbenicillin, and related antibiotics
   1771..1875    -  promoter       AmpR promoter: bla
   2042..2266    +  polyA_signal   bGH poly(A) signal: bovine growth hormone polyadenylation signal
   2275..2292    +  promoter       SV40 promoter (fragment): SV40 enhancer and early promoter
   2387..2690    +  enhancer       CMV enhancer: human cytomegalovirus immediate early enhancer
   2691..2894    +  promoter       CMV promoter: human cytomegalovirus (CMV) immediate early promoter
   2890..2923    +  LTR            5' LTR (truncated) (fragment): truncated 5' long terminal repeat (LTR) from HIV-1
   2939..2957    +  promoter       T7 promoter: promoter for bacteriophage T7 RNA polymerase
   2998..3057    +  sig_peptide    Igκ leader: leader sequence from mouse immunoglobulin κ light chain
   3076..3588    +  CDS            Nluc: NanoLuc® luciferase human codon-optimized
   3666..3687    +  polyA_signal   poly(A) signal (fragment): synthetic polyadenylation signal
   3727..3743    -  CDS            lacZα (fragment): LacZα fragment of β-galactosidase; lacZ fragment
   3882..3903    -  protein_bind   CAP binding site: CAP binding activates transcription in the presence of cAMP. E. coli catabolite activator protein
   3916..18      -  CDS            lacI (fragment) (across the origin): lac repressor; lacI; The lac repressor binds to the lac operator to inhibit transcription in E. coli. This inhibition can be relieved by adding lactose or isopropyl-β-D-thiogalactopyranoside (IPTG).
>Addgene plasmid #169612 | pTS1032 | addgene full sequence | sequence record 365621 | Addgene NGS Result
GGTTTGCGTATTGGGCGCTCTTCCGCTTCCTCGCTCACTGACTCGCTGCGCTCGGTCGTTCGGCTGCGGC
GAGCGGTATCAGCTCACTCAAAGGCGGTAATACGGTTATCCACAGAATCAGGGGATAACGCAGGAAAGAA
CATGTGAGCAAAAGGCCAGCAAAAGGCCAGGAACCGTAAAAAGGCCGCGTTGCTGGCGTTTTTCCATAGG
CTCCGCCCCCCTGACGAGCATCACAAAAATCGACGCTCAAGTCAGAGGTGGCGAAACCCGACAGGACTAT
AAAGATACCAGGCGTTTCCCCCTGGAAGCTCCCTCGTGCGCTCTCCTGTTCCGACCCTGCCGCTTACCGG
ATACCTGTCCGCCTTTCTCCCTTCGGGAAGCGTGGCGCTTTCTCATAGCTCACGCTGTAGGTATCTCAGT
TCGGTGTAGGTCGTTCGCTCCAAGCTGGGCTGTGTGCACGAACCCCCCGTTCAGCCCGACCGCTGCGCCT
TATCCGGTAACTATCGTCTTGAGTCCAACCCGGTAAGACACGACTTATCGCCACTGGCAGCAGCCACTGG
TAACAGGATTAGCAGAGCGAGGTATGTAGGCGGTGCTACAGAGTTCTTGAAGTGGTGGCCTAACTACGGC
TACACTAGAAGAACAGTATTTGGTATCTGCGCTCTGCTGAAGCCAGTTACCTTCGGAAAAAGAGTTGGTA
GCTCTTGATCCGGCAAACAAACCACCGCTGGTAGCGGTGGTTTTTTTGTTTGCAAGCAGCAGATTACGCG
CAGAAAAAAAGGATCTCAAGAAGATCCTTTGATCTTTTCTACGGGGATTATCAAAAAGGATCTTCACCTA
GATCCTTTTAAATTAAAAATGAAGTTTTAAATCAATCTAAAGTATATATGAGTAAACTTGGTCTGACAGT
TACCAATGCTTAATCAGTGAGGCACCTATCTCAGCGATCTGTCTATTTCGTTCATCCATAGTTGCCTGAC
TCCCCGTCGTGTAGATAACTACGATACGGGAGGGCTTACCATCTGGCCCCAGTGCTGCAATGATACCGCG
GCTCCCACGCTCACCGGCTCCAGATTTATCAGCAATAAACCAGCCAGCCGGAAGGGCCGAGCGCAGAAGT
GGTCCTGCAACTTTATCCGCCTCCATCCAGTCTATTAATTGTTGCCGGGAAGCTAGAGTAAGTAGTTCGC
CAGTTAATAGTTTGCGCAACGTTGTTGCCATTGCTACAGGCATCGTGGTGTCACGCTCGTCGTTTGGTAT
GGCTTCATTCAGCTCCGGTTCCCAACGATCAAGGCGAGTTACATGATCCCCCATGTTGTGCAAAAAAGCG
GTTAGCTCCTTCGGTCCTCCGATCGTTGTCAGAAGTAAGTTGGCCGCAGTGTTATCACTCATGGTTATGG
CAGCACTGCATAATTCTCTTACTGTCATGCCATCCGTAAGATGCTTTTCTGTGACTGGTGAGTACTCAAC
CAAGTCATTCTGAGAATAGTGTATGCGGCGACCGAGTTGCTCTTGCCCGGCGTCAATACGGGATAATACC
GCGCCACATAGCAGAACTTTAAAAGTGCTCATCATTGGAAAACGTTCTTCGGGGCGAAAACTCTCAAGGA
TCTTACCGCTGTTGAGATCCAGTTCGATGTAACCCACTCGTGCACCCAACTGATCTTCAGCATCTTTTAC
TTTCACCAGCGTTTCTGGGTGAGCAAAAACAGGAAGGCAAAATGCCGCAAAAAAGGGAATAAGGGCGACA
CGGAAATGTTGAATACTCATACTCTTCCTTTTTCAATATTATTGAAGCATTTATCAGGGTTATTGTCTCA
TGAGCGGATACATATTTGAATGTATTTAGAAAAATAAACAAATAGGGGTTCCGCGCACATTTCCCCGAAA
AGTGCCACCTGACGTCTAAGAAACCAAGATCTCCACGCGTGGTACCCTCGAGGAGCTCTTCGAAGCGGAA
TTCACCATGACTAGTGCTAGCGGATCCACCGGTGTCTAGAAAGCTTTGAGGCCGGCCTGCAGGCCCGCTG
ATCAGCCTCGACTGTGCCTTCTAGTTGCCAGCCATCTGTTGTTTGCCCCTCCCCCGTGCCTTCCTTGACC
CTGGAAGGTGCCACTCCCACTGTCCTTTCCTAATAAAATGAGGAAATTGCATCGCATTGTCTGAGTAGGT
GTCATTCTATTCTGGGGGGTGGGGTGGGGCAGGACAGCAAGGGGGAGGATTGGGAAGACAATAGCAGGCA
TGCTGGGGATGCGGTGGGCTCTATGGTAGCTTAGGAGGCGGAAAGAACCAGCGCGTGGTACCCTCGAGTT
GACATTGATTATTGAGTAGTTATTAATAGTAATCAATTACGGGGTCATTAGTTCATAGCCCATATATGGA
GTTCCGCGTTACATAACTTACGGTAAATGGCCCGCCTGGCTGACCGCCCAACGACCCCCGCCCATTGACG
TCAATAATGACGTATGTTCCCATAGTAACGCCAATAGGGACTTTCCATTGACGTCAATGGGTGGAGTATT
TACGGTAAACTGCCCACTTGGCAGTACATCAAGTGTATCATATGCCAAGTACGCCCCCTATTGACGTCAA
TGACGGTAAATGGCCCGCCTGGCATTATGCCCAGTACATGACCTTATGGGACTTTCCTACTTGGCAGTAC
ATCTACGTATTAGTCATCGCTATTACCATGGTGATGCGGTTTTGGCAGTACATCAATGGGCGTGGATAGC
GGTTTGACTCACGGGGATTTCCAAGTCTCCACCCCATTGACGTCAATGGGAGTTTGTTTTGGCACCAAAA
TCAACGGGACTTTCCAAAATGTCGTAACAACTCCGCCCCATTGACGCAAATGGGCGGTAGGCGTGTACGG
TGGGAGGTCTATATAAGCAGAGCTCTCTGGCTAACTAGAGAACCCACTGCTTACTGGCTTATCGAAATTA
ATACGACTCACTATAGGGAGACCCAAGCTGTTCGAAGCGGAATTCACCATGACTAGTGAGACAGACACAC
TCCTGCTATGGGTACTGCTGCTCTGGGTTCCAGGTTCCACTGGTGACGCTAGTGGTGGTTCTGGTATGGT
CTTCACACTCGAAGATTTCGTTGGGGACTGGCGACAGACAGCCGGCTACAACCTGGACCAAGTCCTTGAA
CAGGGAGGTGTGTCCAGTTTGTTTCAGAATCTCGGGGTGTCCGTAACTCCGATCCAAAGGATTGTCCTGA
GCGGTGAAAATGGGCTGAAGATCGACATCCATGTCATCATCCCGTATGAAGGTCTGAGCGGCGACCAAAT
GGGCCAGATCGAAAAAATTTTTAAGGTGGTGTACCCTGTGGATGATCATCACTTTAAGGTGATCCTGCAC
TATGGCACACTGGTAATCGACGGGGTTACGCCGAACATGATCGACTATTTCGGACGGCCGTATGAAGGCA
TCGCCGTGTTCGACGGCAAAAAGATCACTGTAACAGGGACCCTGTGGAACGGCAACAAAATTATCGACGA
GCGCCTGATCAACCCCGACGGCTCCCTGCTGTTCCGAGTAACCATCAACGGAGTGACCGGCTGGCGGCTG
TGCGAACGCATTCTGGCGGCTAGCGGATCCACCGGTGTCTAGAAAGCTATACAGGTGCACCGCTTTATAA
TAAAACTGATACAGAGAACGTTATCATGTGTGTTGGTTTTTTTTGTGTGTGCGGTTTAAGGGAGCCTCGG
TCATAGCTGTTTCCTGTGTAAAACGACGGCCAGCGCGGGAGACGGTCAGTTCGTCTCCAGCTCAGAAATT
ATGAGAGCGTTTAATAAAGTATTGACTATGGTTGACAAAACGTGTGTTGGAGTTTTTTGTGTGCTTTGTC
ATCAACTGAGCCAGTAGGTCGAGGGTGCCTAATGAGTGAGCTAACTCACATTAATTGCGTTGCGCTCACT
GCCCGCTTTCCAGTCGGGAAACCTGTCGTGCCAGCTGCATTAATGAATCGGCCAACGCGCGGGGAGAGGC
